Addgene plasmid #69195: BS-Ura3Kl
Purpose: complementation of yeast auxotrophic marker URA3(Kluyveromyces lactis)
Depositing lab: Zhiping Xie. Depositing organization: Shanghai Jiao Tong University. Publication: A fluorescent tool set for yeast Atg proteins. Li D, Song JZ, Shan MH, Li SP, Liu W, Li H, Zhu J, Wang Y, Lin J, Xie Z. Autophagy. 2015;11(6):954-60. doi: 10.1080/15548627.2015.1040971. PubMed 25998947.
Backbone
  Vector backbone: Bluescript II SK+
  Vector type: Yeast Expression
Growth in bacteria
  Bacterial resistance: Ampicillin, 100 μg/mL
  Growth temperature: 37°C
  Growth strain: DH5alpha
  Copy number: High Copy
Gene/Insert
  Gene/Insert name: Kluyveromyces lactis URA3
  Species: Kluyveromyces lactis
  Insert size (bp): 2200
  Cloning method: Unknown
  Sequencing primers: 5′ T7; 3′ SP6
Terms and licenses: Academic/Nonprofit Terms; Industry Terms: Not Available to Industry
How to cite: BS-Ura3Kl was a gift from Zhiping Xie (Addgene plasmid # 69195 ; http://n2t.net/addgene:69195 ; RRID:Addgene_69195)
