[The description below was written by a language model from this plasmid's Addgene catalogue record and pLannotate feature annotations shown in this document.]
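Description:
BS-Ura3Kl is a pBluescript II SK+-based plasmid that the catalogue describes as carrying an approximately 2.2 kb Kluyveromyces lactis URA3 insert, intended for complementation of the yeast ura3 auxotrophy. The backbone is a standard high-copy E. coli cloning vector. It has a ColE1/pUC-type origin, an ampicillin resistance gene (β-lactamase) under its own promoter, an f1 phage origin for single-stranded DNA production, and the lac promoter/operator with a disrupted lacZα fragment. T7 and T3 phage promoters flank the cloning region. No yeast replication origin or centromere (2μ, CEN/ARS) is annotated. The plasmid therefore appears suited to integration, or to use as a source or template for the marker cassette, rather than to episomal maintenance in yeast, although the record does not state this explicitly.

The automated feature table for the 5,418 nt depositor sequence does not match the catalogue description in one respect. It labels the marker region as the S. cerevisiae URA3 promoter and URA3 coding sequence (orotidine-5'-phosphate decarboxylase). It also finds a fragment of GEA2 upstream and TIM9 plus the RPR1 terminator downstream, and these genes neighbour URA3 in the S. cerevisiae genome. This could mean the sequence contains S. cerevisiae URA3-locus DNA, possibly as homology arms, or it could reflect homology-based annotation. The record cannot settle which, so the species origin of the marker should be checked against the sequence. A single loxP site and a fragment of the pBluescript multiple cloning site lie between the URA3 coding sequence and the TIM9 segment. With only one loxP annotated, Cre-mediated excision of the marker is not evident from this table. The plasmid belongs to a yeast toolkit associated with fluorescent tagging of Atg (autophagy) proteins, where it restores uracil prototrophy.
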