Features (pLannotate 1.2.2; 18 found; start..end, strand, type, name):
     30..458     -  rep_origin     f1 ori (sequence partly withheld): f1 bacteriophage origin of replication; arrow indicates direction of (+) strand synthesis
    463..618     -  CDS            lacZα (fragment): LacZα fragment of β-galactosidase; lacZ fragment
    626..644     +  promoter       T7 promoter: promoter for bacteriophage T7 RNA polymerase
    658..1014    +  CDS            GEA2 (fragment): GEA2_YEAST - Experimental evidence at protein level: Swiss-Prot protein existence level 1. Activates the ARF proteins by exchanging bound GDP for free GTP. Plays a role in maintaining mitochondrial morphology (PubMed:25190516). From Saccharomyces cerevisiae (strain ATCC 204508 / S288c) (Baker's yeast).
   1167..1383    +  promoter       URA3 promoter: S. cerevisiae URA3
   1390..2175    +  CDS            URA3: PYRF_YEAST - Experimental evidence at protein level: Swiss-Prot protein existence level 1. From Saccharomyces cerevisiae (strain ATCC 204508 / S288c) (Baker's yeast).
   2327..2360    +  protein_bind   loxP: Cre-mediated recombination occurs in the 8-bp core sequence (GCATACAT). Cre recombinase
   2388..2449    -  misc_feature   MCS (fragment): pBluescript multiple cloning site
   2692..2952    +  CDS            TIM9: TIM9_YEAST - Experimental evidence at protein level: Swiss-Prot protein existence level 1. Mitochondrial intermembrane chaperone that participates in the import and insertion of multi-pass transmembrane proteins into the mitochondrial inner membrane. Also required for the transfer of beta- barrel precursors from the TOM complex to the sorting and assembly machinery (SAM complex) of the outer membrane. Acts as a chaperone-like protein that protects the hydrophobic precursors from aggregation and guide them through the mitochondrial intermembrane space. Compared to TIM10, it may have a strong st
   3085..3147    -  terminator     RPR1 terminator: transcription terminator for the S. cerevisiae RNase P RNA gene
   3230..3248    -  promoter       T3 promoter: promoter for bacteriophage T3 RNA polymerase
   3293..3309    -  protein_bind   lac operator: The lac repressor binds to the lac operator to inhibit transcription in E. coli. This inhibition can be relieved by adding lactose or isopropyl-β-D-thiogalactopyranoside (IPTG). lac repressor encoded by lacI
   3317..3347    -  promoter       lac promoter: promoter for the E. coli lac operon
   3362..3383    -  protein_bind   CAP binding site: CAP binding activates transcription in the presence of cAMP. E. coli catabolite activator protein
   3396..3488    -  CDS            lacI (fragment): lac repressor; lacI; The lac repressor binds to the lac operator to inhibit transcription in E. coli. This inhibition can be relieved by adding lactose or isopropyl-β-D-thiogalactopyranoside (IPTG).
   3671..4259    -  rep_origin     ori: high-copy-number ColE1/pMB1/pBR322/pUC origin of replication
   4430..5290    -  CDS            AmpR: β-lactamase; bla; confers resistance to ampicillin, carbenicillin, and related antibiotics
   5291..5395    -  promoter       AmpR promoter: bla
>Addgene plasmid #69195 | BS-Ura3Kl | depositor full sequence | sequence record 126257 | BS-Ura3Kl sequence 5418 bps
CTAAATTGTAAGCGTTAATATTTTGTTAAAATTCGCGTTAAATTTTTGTTAAATCAGCTCATTTTTTAAC
CAATAGGCCGAAATCGGCAAAATCCCTTATAAATCAAAAGAATAGACCGAGATAGGGT
[37 nt withheld, positions 129-165]
AAAGAACGTGGACTCCAACGTCAAAGG
[49 nt withheld, positions 193-241]
T
[91 nt withheld, positions 243-333]
G
[124 nt withheld, positions 335-458]
CCCATTCGCCATTCAGGCTGCGCAACTGTTGGGAAGGGCGATCGGTGCGGGCCTCTTCGCTATTACGCCA
GCTGGCGAAAGGGGGATGTGCTGCAAGGCGATTAAGTTGGGTAACGCCAGGGTTTTCCCAGTCACGACGT
TGTAAAACGACGGCCAGTGAGCGCGCGTAATACGACTCACTATAGGGCGAATTGGGTACCCGTTGCTAAA
TTCGAGTGAAACACAGGAAGACCAGAAAATCCTCATTTCATCCATATTAACAATAATTTCAAATGTTTAT
TTGCATTATTTGAAACTAGGGAAGACAAGCAACGAAACGTTTTTGAAAATTTTGAGTATTTTCAATAAAT
TTGTAGAGGACTCAGATATTGAAAAAAAGCTACAGCAATTAATACTTGATAAGAAGAGTATTGAGAAGGG
CAACGGTTCATCATCTCATGGATCTGCACATGAACAAACACCAGAGTCAAACGACGTTGAAATTGAGGCT
ACTGCGCCAATTGATGACAATACAGACGATGATAACAAACCGAAGTTATCTGATGTAGAAAAGGATTAAA
GATGCTAAGAGATAGTGATGATATTTCATAAATAATGTAATTCTATATATGTTAATTACCTTTTTTGCGA
GGCATATTTATGGTGAAGGATAAGTTTTGACCATCAAAGAAGGTTAATGTGGCTGTGGTTTCAGGGTCCA
TAAAGCTTTTCAATTCATCTTTTTTTTTTTTGTTCTTTTTTTTGATTCCGGTTTCTTTGAAATTTTTTTG
ATTCGGTAATCTCCGAGCAGAAGGAAGAACGAAGGAAGGAGCACAGACTTAGATTGGTATATATACGCAT
ATGTGGTGTTGAAGAAACATGAAATTGCCCAGTATTCTTAACCCAACTGCACAGAACAAAAACCTGCAGG
AAACGAAGATAAATCCTCGAGATGTCCACAAAATCATATACCAGTAGAGCTGAGACTCATGCAAGTCCGG
TTGCATCGAAACTTTTACGTTTAATGGATGAAAAGAAGACCAATTTGTGTGCTTCTCTTGACGTTCGTTC
GACTGATGAGCTATTGAAACTTGTTGAAACGTTGGGTCCATACATTTGCCTTTTGAAAACACACGTTGAT
ATCTTGGATGATTTCAGTTATGAGGGTACTGTCGTTCCATTGAAAGCATTGGCAGAGAAATACAAGTTCT
TGATATTTGAGGACAGAAAATTCGCCGATATCGGTAACACAGTCAAATTACAATATACATCGGGCGTTTA
CCGTATCGCAGAATGGTCTGATATCACCAACGCCCACGGGGTTACTGGTGCTGGTATTGTTGCTGGCTTG
AAACAAGGTGCGCAAGAGGTCACCAAAGAACCAAGGGGATTATTGATGCTTGCTGAATTGTCTTCCAAGG
GTTCTCTAGCACACGGTGAATATACTAAGGGTACCGTTGATATTGCAAAGAGTGATAAAGATTTCGTTAT
TGGGTTCATTGCTCAGAACGATATGGGAGGAAGAGAAGAAGGGTTTGATTGGCTAATCATGACCCCAGGT
GTAGGTTTAGACGACAAAGGCGATGCATTGGGTCAGCAGTACAGAACCGTCGACGAAGTTGTAAGTGGTG
GATCAGATATCATCATTGTTGGCAGAGGACTTTTCGCCAAGGGTAGAGATCCTAAGGTTGAAGGTGAAAG
ATACAGAAATGCTGGATGGGAAGCGTACCAAAAGAGAATCAGCGCTCCCCATTAATTATACAGGAAACTT
AATAGAACAAATCACATATTTAATCTAATAGCCACCTGCATTGGCACGGTGCAACACTACTTCAACTTCA
TCTTACAAAAAGATCACGTGATCTGTTGTATTGGGATCTCTAGACCTAATAACTTCGTATAGCATACATT
ATACGAAGTTATATTAAGGGTTGTCGACCTGCAGCGTACATCGATAAGCTTGATATCGAATTCCTGCAGC
CCGGGGGATCCACTAGTTCTAGAGCGGCCGCAAAAAACTGTATTATAAGTAAATGCATGTATACTAAACT
CACAAATTAGAGCTTCAATTTAATTATATCAGTTATTACCCGGGAATCTCGGTCGTAATGATTTCTATAA
TGACGAAAAAAAAAAAATTGGAAAGAAAAAGCTTCATGGCCTTTATAAAAAGGAACTATCCAATACCTCG
CCAGAACCAAGTAACAGTATTTTACGGGGCACAAATCAAGAACAATAAGACAGGACTGTAAAGATGGACG
CATTGAACTCCAAAGAACAACAAGAGTTCCAAAAAGTAGTGGAACAAAAGCAAATGAAGGATTTCATGCG
TTTGTACTCTAATCTGGTAGAAAGATGTTTCACAGACTGTGTCAATGACTTCACAACATCAAAGCTAACC
AATAAGGAACAAACATGCATCATGAAGTGCTCAGAAAAGTTCTTGAAGCATAGCGAACGTGTAGGGCAGC
GTTTCCAAGAACAAAACGCTGCCTTGGGACAAGGCTTGGGCCGATAAGGTGTACTGGCGTATATATATCT
AATTATGTATCTCTGGTGTAGCCCATTTTTAGCATGTAAATATAAAGAGAAACCATATCTAATCTAACCA
AATCCAAACAAAATTCAATAGTTACTATCGCTTTTTTCTTTCTGTATCGCAAATAAGTGAAAATTAAAAA
AGAAAGATTAAATTGGAAGTTGGATATGGGCTGGAACAGCAGCAGTAATCGGTATCGGGTTCGCCACTAA
TGACGTCCTACGATTCCGCGGTGGAGCTCCAGCTTTTGTTCCCTTTAGTGAGGGTTAATTGCGCGCTTGG
CGTAATCATGGTCATAGCTGTTTCCTGTGTGAAATTGTTATCCGCTCACAATTCCACACAACATACGAGC
CGGAAGCATAAAGTGTAAAGCCTGGGGTGCCTAATGAGTGAGCTAACTCACATTAATTGCGTTGCGCTCA
CTGCCCGCTTTCCAGTCGGGAAACCTGTCGTGCCAGCTGCATTAATGAATCGGCCAACGCGCGGGGAGAG
GCGGTTTGCGTATTGGGCGCTCTTCCGCTTCCTCGCTCACTGACTCGCTGCGCTCGGTCGTTCGGCTGCG
GCGAGCGGTATCAGCTCACTCAAAGGCGGTAATACGGTTATCCACAGAATCAGGGGATAACGCAGGAAAG
AACATGTGAGCAAAAGGCCAGCAAAAGGCCAGGAACCGTAAAAAGGCCGCGTTGCTGGCGTTTTTCCATA
GGCTCCGCCCCCCTGACGAGCATCACAAAAATCGACGCTCAAGTCAGAGGTGGCGAAACCCGACAGGACT
ATAAAGATACCAGGCGTTTCCCCCTGGAAGCTCCCTCGTGCGCTCTCCTGTTCCGACCCTGCCGCTTACC
GGATACCTGTCCGCCTTTCTCCCTTCGGGAAGCGTGGCGCTTTCTCATAGCTCACGCTGTAGGTATCTCA
GTTCGGTGTAGGTCGTTCGCTCCAAGCTGGGCTGTGTGCACGAACCCCCCGTTCAGCCCGACCGCTGCGC
CTTATCCGGTAACTATCGTCTTGAGTCCAACCCGGTAAGACACGACTTATCGCCACTGGCAGCAGCCACT
GGTAACAGGATTAGCAGAGCGAGGTATGTAGGCGGTGCTACAGAGTTCTTGAAGTGGTGGCCTAACTACG
GCTACACTAGAAGGACAGTATTTGGTATCTGCGCTCTGCTGAAGCCAGTTACCTTCGGAAAAAGAGTTGG
TAGCTCTTGATCCGGCAAACAAACCACCGCTGGTAGCGGTGGTTTTTTTGTTTGCAAGCAGCAGATTACG
CGCAGAAAAAAAGGATCTCAAGAAGATCCTTTGATCTTTTCTACGGGGTCTGACGCTCAGTGGAACGAAA
ACTCACGTTAAGGGATTTTGGTCATGAGATTATCAAAAAGGATCTTCACCTAGATCCTTTTAAATTAAAA
ATGAAGTTTTAAATCAATCTAAAGTATATATGAGTAAACTTGGTCTGACAGTTACCAATGCTTAATCAGT
GAGGCACCTATCTCAGCGATCTGTCTATTTCGTTCATCCATAGTTGCCTGACTCCCCGTCGTGTAGATAA
CTACGATACGGGAGGGCTTACCATCTGGCCCCAGTGCTGCAATGATACCGCGAGACCCACGCTCACCGGC
TCCAGATTTATCAGCAATAAACCAGCCAGCCGGAAGGGCCGAGCGCAGAAGTGGTCCTGCAACTTTATCC
GCCTCCATCCAGTCTATTAATTGTTGCCGGGAAGCTAGAGTAAGTAGTTCGCCAGTTAATAGTTTGCGCA
ACGTTGTTGCCATTGCTACAGGCATCGTGGTGTCACGCTCGTCGTTTGGTATGGCTTCATTCAGCTCCGG
TTCCCAACGATCAAGGCGAGTTACATGATCCCCCATGTTGTGCAAAAAAGCGGTTAGCTCCTTCGGTCCT
CCGATCGTTGTCAGAAGTAAGTTGGCCGCAGTGTTATCACTCATGGTTATGGCAGCACTGCATAATTCTC
TTACTGTCATGCCATCCGTAAGATGCTTTTCTGTGACTGGTGAGTACTCAACCAAGTCATTCTGAGAATA
GTGTATGCGGCGACCGAGTTGCTCTTGCCCGGCGTCAATACGGGATAATACCGCGCCACATAGCAGAACT
TTAAAAGTGCTCATCATTGGAAAACGTTCTTCGGGGCGAAAACTCTCAAGGATCTTACCGCTGTTGAGAT
CCAGTTCGATGTAACCCACTCGTGCACCCAACTGATCTTCAGCATCTTTTACTTTCACCAGCGTTTCTGG
GTGAGCAAAAACAGGAAGGCAAAATGCCGCAAAAAAGGGAATAAGGGCGACACGGAAATGTTGAATACTC
ATACTCTTCCTTTTTCAATATTATTGAAGCATTTATCAGGGTTATTGTCTCATGAGCGGATACATATTTG
AATGTATTTAGAAAAATAAACAAATAGGGGTTCCGCGCACATTTCCCCGAAAAGTGCCAC
