>Addgene plasmid #69195 | BS-Ura3Kl | addgene partial sequence | sequence record 124585 | T7 5'-TAATACGACTCACTATAGGG-3'
AGTGAAACACAGGAAGACCAGAAAATCCTCATTTCATCCATATTAACAATAATTTCAAATGTTTATTTGC
ATTATTTGAAACTAGGGAAGACAAGCAACGAAACGTTTTTGAAAATTTTGAGTATTTTCAATAAATTTGT
AGAGGACTCAGATATTGAAAAAAAGCTACAGCAATTAATACTTGATAAGAAGAGTATTGAGAAGGGCAAC
GGTTCATCATCTCATGGATCTGCACATGAACAAACACCAGAGTCAAACGACGTTGAAATTGAGGCTACTG
CGCCAATTGATGACAATACAGACGATGATAACAAACCGAAGTTATCTGATGTAGAAAAGGATTAAAGATG
CTAAGAGATAGTGATGATATTTCATAAATAATGTAATTCTATATATGTTAATTACCTTTTTTGCGAGGCA
TATTTATGGTGAAGGATAAGTTTTGACCATCAAAGAAGGTTAATGTGGCTGTGGTTTCAGGGTCCATAAA
GCTTTTCAATTCATCTTTTTTTTTTTTGTTCTTTTTTTTGATTCCGGTTTCTTTGAAATTTTTTTGATTC
GGTAATCTCCGAGCAGAAGGAAGAACGAAGGAAGGAGCACAGACTTAGATTGGTATATATACGCATATGT
GGTGTTGAAGAAACATGAAATTGCCCAGTATTCTTAACCCAACTGCACAGAACAAAAACCTGCAGGAAAC
GAAGATAAATCCTCGAGATGTCCACAAAATCATATACCAGTAGAGCTGAGACTCATGCAAGTCCGGTTGC
ATCGAAACTTTTACGTTTAATGGATGAAAAGAAGACCAATTTGTGTGCTTCTCTTGACGTTCGTTCGACT
GATGAGCTATTGAAACTTGTTGAAACGTTGGG
