>Addgene plasmid #69195 | BS-Ura3Kl | addgene partial sequence | sequence record 124589 | T3 5'-GCAATTAACCCTCACTAAAGG-3'
CTCCACCGCGGAATCGTAGGACGTCATTAGTGGCGAACCCGATACCGATTACTGCTGCTGTTCCAGCCCA
TATCCAACTTCCAATTTAATCTTTCTTTTTTAATTTTCACTTATTTGCGATACAGAAAGAAAAAAGCGAT
AGTAACTATTGAATTTTGTTTGGATTTGGTTAGATTAGATATGGTTTCTCTTTATATTTACATGCTAAAA
ATGGGCTACACCAGAGATACATAATTAGATATATATACGCCAGTACACCTTATCGGCCCAAGCCTTGTCC
CAAGGCAGCGTTTTGTTCTTGGAAACGCTGCCCTACACGTTCGCTATGCTTCAAGAACTTTTCTGAGCAC
TTCATGATGCATGTTTGTTCCTTATTGGTTAGCTTTGATGTTGTGAAGTCATTGACACAGTCTGTGAAAC
ATCTTTCTACCAGATTAGAGTACAAACGCATGAAATCCTTCATTTGCTTTTGTTCCACTACTTTTTGGAA
CTCTTGTTGTTCTTTGGAGTTCAATGCGTCCATCTTTACAGTCCTGTCTTATTGTTCTTGATTTGTGCCC
CGTAAAATACTGTTACTTGGTTCTGGCGAGGTATTGGATAGTTCCTTTTTATAAAGGCCATGAAGCTTTT
TCTTTCCAATTTTTTTTTTTTCGTCATTATAGAAATCA
