>Addgene plasmid #69195 | BS-Ura3Kl | addgene partial sequence | sequence record 126256 | pBluescript-SK 5'-tctagaactagtggatc-3'
GATATCAAGCTTATCGATGTACGCTGCAGGTCGACAACCCTTAATATAACTTCGTATAATGTATGCTATA
CGAAGTTATTAGGTCTAGAGATCCCAATACAACAGATCACGTGATCTTTTTGTAAGATGAAGTTGAAGTA
GTGTTGCACCGTGCCAATGCAGGTGGCTATTAGATTAAATATGTGATTTGTTCTATTAAGTTTCCTGTAT
AATTAATGGGGAGCGCTGATTCTCTTTTGGTACGCTTCCCATCCAGCATTTCTGTATCTTTCACCTTCAA
CCTTAGGATCTCTACCCTTGGCGAAAAGTCCTCTGCCAACAATGATGATATCTGATCCACCACTTACAAC
TTCGTCGACGGTTCTGTACTGCTGACCCAATGCATCGCCTTTGTCGTCTAAACCTACACCTGGGGTCATG
ATTAGCCAATCAAACCCTTCTTCTCTTCCTCCCATATCGTTCTGAGCAATGAACCCAATAACGAAATCTT
TATCACTCTTTGCAATATCAACGGTACCCTTAGTATATTCACCGTGTGCTAGAGAACCCTTGGAAGACAA
TTCAGCAAGCATCAATAATCCCCTTGGTTCTTTGGTGACCTCTTGCGCACCTTGTTTCAAGCCAGCAACA
ATACCAGCACCAGTAACCCCGTGGGCGTTGGTGATATCAGACCATTCTGCGATACGGTAAACGCCCGATG
TATATTGTAATTTGACTGTGTTACCGATATCGGCGAATTTTCTGTCCTCAAATATCAAGAACTTGTATTT
CTCTGCCAATGCTTTCAATGGAACGACAGTACCCTCATAACTGAAATCATCCAAGATATCAACGTGTGTT
TTCAAAAGGCAAATGTATGGACCCAACGTTTCAACAAGTTTCAATAGCTCATCAGTCGAACGAACGTCAA
GAGAAGCACACAAATTGGTCTTCTTTTCATCCATTAAACGTAAAAGTTTCGATGCAACCGGACTTGCATG
AGTCTCAGCTCTACTGGTATATGA
